>Addgene plasmid #173930 | pYPQ134-RZ-Cas12j2 | addgene full sequence | sequence record 343405 | Addgene NGS Result
CTGCATTAATGAATCGGCCAACGCGCGGGGAGAGGCGGTTTGCGTATTGGGCGCTCTTCCGCTTCCTCGC
TCACTGACTCGCTGCGCTCGGTCGTTCGGCTGCGGCGAGCGGTATCAGCTCACTCAAAGGCGGTAATACG
GTTATCCACAGAATCAGGGGATAACGCAGGAAAGAACATGAATTAATTCTCATGTTTGACAGCTTATCAT
CGATTAGCTTTAATGCGGTAGTTTATCACAGTTAAATTGCTAACGCAGTCAGGCACCGTGTATGAAATCT
AACAATGCGCTCATCGTCATCCTCGGCACCGTCACCCTGGATGCTGTAGGCATAGGCTTGGTTATGCCGG
TACTGCCGGGCCTCTTGCGGGATATCGTCCATTCCGACAGCATCGCCAGTCACTATGGCGTGCTGCTAGC
GCTATATGCGTTGATGCAATTTCTATGCGCACCCGTTCTCGGAGCACTGTCCGACCGCTTTGGCCGCCGC
CCAGTCCTGCTCGCTTCGCTACTTGGAGCCACTATCGACTACGCGATCATGGCGACCACACCCGTCCTGT
GGATTCTCTACGCCGGACGCATCGTGGCCGGCATCACCGGCGCCACAGGTGCGGTTGCTGGCGCCTATAT
CGCCGACATCACCGATGGGGAAGATCGGGCTCGCCACTTCGGGCTCATGAGCGCTTGTTTCGGCGTGGGT
ATGGTGGCAGGCCCCGTGGCCGGGGGACTGTTGGGCGCCATCTCCTTACATGCACCATTCCTTGCGGCGG
CGGTGCTCAACGGCCTCAACCTACTACTGGGCTGCTTCCTAATGCAGGAGTCGCATAAGGGAGAGCGCCG
ACCCATGCCCTTGAGAGCCTTCAACCCAGTCAGCTCCTTCCGGTGGGCGCGGGGCATGACTATCGTCGCC
GCACTTATGACTGTCTTCTTTATCATGCAACTCGTAGGACAGGTGCCGGCAGCGCTCTGGGTCATTTTCG
GCGAGGACCGCTTTCGCTGGAGCGCGACGATGATCGGCCTGTCGCTTGCGGTATTCGGAATCTTGCACGC
CCTCGCTCAAGCCTTCGTCACTGGTCCCGCCACCAAACGTTTCGGCGAGAAGCAGGCCATTATCGCCGGC
ATGGCGGCCGACGCGCTGGGCTACGTCTTGCTGGCGTTCGCGACGCGAGGCTGGATGGCCTTCCCCATTA
TGATTCTTCTCGCTTCCGGCGGCATCGGGATGCCCGCGTTGCAGGCCATGCTGTCCAGGCAGGTAGATGA
CGACCATCAGGGACAGCTTCAAGGATCGCTCGCGGCTCTTACCAGCCTAACTTCGATCATTGGACCGCTG
ATCGTCACGGCGATTTATGCCGCCTCGGCGAGCACATGGAACGGGTTGGCATGGATTGTAGGCGCCGCCC
TATACCTTGTCTGCCTCCCCGCGTTGCGTCGCGGTGCATGGAGCCGGGCCACCTCGACCTGAATGGAAGC
CGGCGGCACCTCGCTAACGGATTCACCACTCCAAGAATTGGAGCCAATCAATTCTTGCGGAGAACTGTGA
ATGCGCAAACCAACCCTTGATCGGGGAAGAACAGTATGTCGAGCTATTTTTTGACTTACTGGGGATCAAG
CCTGATTGGGAGAAAATAAAATATCCCCTATAGTGAGTCGTATTACATGGTCATAGCTGTTTCCTGGCAG
CTCTGGCCCGTGTCTCAAAATCTCTGATGTTACATTGCACAAGATAAAAATATATCATCATGCCTCCTCT
AGAGGTCTCGCCAGTCGTTGCTGATGAGTCCGTGAGGACGAAACGAGTAAGCTCGTCCAACGATTGCCCC
TCACGAGGGGACGAGACGGAGCTCAGTCTGACCGCGGCGTCTCTGGCCGGCATGGTCCCAGCCTCCTCGC
TGGCGCCGGCTGGGCAACATGCTTCGGCATGGCGAATGGGACTGTTGGAGACCCTCGAGCCACCCATGAC
CAAAATCCCTTAACGTGAGTTACGCGTCGTTCCACTGAGCGTCAGACCCCGTAGAAAAGATCAAAGGATC
TTCTTGAGATCCTTTTTTTCTGCGCGTAATCTGCTGCTTGCAAACAAAAAAACCACCGCTACCAGCGGTG
GTTTGTTTGCCGGATCAAGAGCTACCAACTCTTTTTCCGAAGGTAACTGGCTTCAGCAGAGCGCAGATAC
CAAATACTGTTCTTCTAGTGTAGCCGTAGTTAGGCCACCACTTCAAGAACTCTGTAGCACCGCCTACATA
CCTCGCTCTGCTAATCCTGTTACCAGTGGCTGCTGCCAGTGGCGATAAGTCGTGTCTTACCGGGTTGGAC
TCAAGACGATAGTTACCGGATAAGGCGCAGCGGTCGGGCTGAACGGGGGGTTCGTGCACACAGCCCAGCT
TGGAGCGAACGACCTACACCGAACTGAGATACCTACAGCGTGAGCTATGAGAAAGCGCCACGCTTCCCGA
AGGGAGAAAGGCGGACAGGTATCCGGTAAGCGGCAGGGTCGGAACAGGAGAGCGCACGAGGGAGCTTCCA
GGGGGAAACGCCTGGTATCTTTATAGTCCTGTCGGGTTTCGCCACCTCTGACTTGAGCGTCGATTTTTGT
GATGCTCGTCAGGGGGGCGGAGCCTATGGAAAAACGCCAGCAACGCGGCCTTTTTACGGTTCCTGGCCTT
TTGCTGGCCTTTTGCTCACATGTTCTTTCCTGCGTTATCCCCTGATTCTGTGGATAACCGTATTACCGCC
TTTGAGTGAGCTGATACCGCTCGCCGCAGCCGAACGACCGAGCGCAGCGAGTCAGTGAGCGAGGAAGCGG
AAGAGCGCCCAATACGCAAACCGCCTCTCCCCGCGCGTTGGCCGATTCATTAATGCAGCTGGCACGACAG
GTTTCCCGACTGGAAAGCGGGCAGTGAGCGCAACGCAATTAATACGCGTACCGCTAGCCAGGAAGAGTTT
GTAGAAACGCAAAAAGGCCATCCGTCAGGATGGCCTTCTGCTTAGTTTGATGCCTGGCAGTTTATGGCGG
GCGTCCTGCCCGCCACCCTCCGGGCCGTTGCTTCACAACGTTCAAATCCGCTCCCGGCGGATTTGTCCTA
CTCAGGAGAGCGTTCACCGACAAACAACAGATAAAACGAAAGGCCCAGTCTTCCGACTGAGCCTTTCGTT
TTATTTGATGCCTGGCAGTTCCCTACTCTCGCGTT
Features (pLannotate 1.2.2; 11 found; start..end, strand, type, name):
      1..54      -  CDS            lacI (fragment): lac repressor; lacI; The lac repressor binds to the lac operator to inhibit transcription in E. coli. This inhibition can be relieved by adding lactose or isopropyl-β-D-thiogalactopyranoside (IPTG).
     56..180     -  rep_origin     RSF ori (fragment): Plasmids containing the RSF 1030 origin of replication can be propagated in E. coli cells that contain additional plasmids with compatible origins.
    196..224     +  promoter       tet promoter: E. coli promoter for tetracycline efflux protein gene
    272..1462    +  CDS            TcR: tetracycline efflux protein; tet; confers resistance to tetracycline
   1560..1634    +  CDS            KanR (fragment): aminoglycoside phosphotransferase; aphA-3; confers resistance to kanamycin
   1637..1655    -  promoter       T7 promoter: promoter for bacteriophage T7 RNA polymerase
   1771..1794    +  misc_RNA       sTRSV HHRz (fragment): hammerhead ribozyme from the tobacco ringspot virus satellite RNA (Khvorova et al., 2003)
   2034..2622    +  rep_origin     ori: high-copy-number ColE1/pMB1/pBR322/pUC origin of replication
   2805..2897    +  CDS            lacI (fragment): lac repressor; lacI; The lac repressor binds to the lac operator to inhibit transcription in E. coli. This inhibition can be relieved by adding lactose or isopropyl-β-D-thiogalactopyranoside (IPTG).
   2952..2979    -  terminator     rrnB T2 terminator: transcription terminator T2 from the E. coli rrnB gene
   3111..3154    +  terminator     rrnB T1 terminator: Escherichia coli rrnB; transcription terminator T1 from the E. coli rrnB gene
