[The description below was written by a language model from this plasmid's Addgene catalogue record and pLannotate feature annotations shown in this document.]
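Description:
pYPQ134-RZ-Cas12j2 is a small (about 3.2 kb) Golden Gate entry vector built on the pYPQ134A backbone and catalogued as an empty backbone for plant CRISPR work. It is intended to receive the fourth Cas12j2 (CasΦ) crRNA in a multiplexed array, with the guide released from its transcript by ribozyme processing. The plasmid is propagated in E. coli as a high-copy vector through a ColE1/pUC-type origin. It is selected with tetracycline, supplied by a complete tetracycline efflux gene (TcR) driven by its native tet promoter.

The annotated sequence contains no full expression payload, consistent with its role as an empty cloning module. The feature most relevant to its function is a fragment matching the hammerhead ribozyme of tobacco ringspot virus satellite RNA. Self-cleaving ribozymes of this kind are placed beside a crRNA so that a longer transcript trims itself to give a guide with defined ends. The automated annotation does not identify a second ribozyme, the Cas12j2 direct repeat, the Golden Gate type IIS sites, or any plant promoter or terminator for the crRNA unit, so these cannot be described from the record. A T7 promoter lies near the cloning region, and rrnB T1 and T2 terminators are also present. Short fragments of lacI, an RSF origin and a kanamycin resistance gene appear to be non-functional backbone remnants.

In use, a crRNA spacer would be cloned into this vector. The resulting fourth-position unit would then be combined with the companion entry vectors for the other positions to assemble multi-guide cassettes. According to the associated publication, the Cas12j2 system is applied to genome editing, gene activation and epigenome editing in plants.
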