Addgene plasmid #173930: pYPQ134-RZ-Cas12j2
Purpose: (Empty Backbone) Golden Gate entry vector; empty vector to clone the 4th Cas12j2 crRNA with ribozyme processing
Depositing lab: Yiping Qi. Depositing organization: University of Maryland, College Park. Publication: Hypercompact CRISPR-Cas12j2 (CasPhi) enables genome editing, gene activation, and epigenome editing in plants. Liu S, Sretenovic S, Fan T, Cheng Y, Li G, Qi A, Tang X, Xu Y, Guo W, Zhong Z, He Y, Liang Y, Han Q, Zheng X, Gu X, Qi Y, Zhang Y. Plant Commun. 2022 Sep 20:100453. doi: 10.1016/j.xplc.2022.100453. PubMed 36127876.
Backbone
  Vector backbone: pYPQ134A
  Vector type: Plant Expression, CRISPR
Growth in bacteria
  Bacterial resistance: Tetracycline, 10 μg/mL
  Growth temperature: 37°C
  Growth strain: DH5alpha
  Copy number: High Copy
Terms and licenses: Academic/Nonprofit Terms; Industry Terms: Not Available to Industry
How to cite: pYPQ134-RZ-Cas12j2 was a gift from Yiping Qi (Addgene plasmid # 173930 ; http://n2t.net/addgene:173930 ; RRID:Addgene_173930)
